Addgene plasmid #146117: pAc5.1C-Fluc-par6_D
Purpose: Insect Expression of par6-3UTR
Depositing lab: Elisa Izaurralde. Depositing organization: Max Planck Institute for Developmental Biology. Publication: Target-specific requirements for enhancers of decapping in miRNA-mediated gene silencing. Eulalio A, Rehwinkel J, Stricker M, Huntzinger E, Yang SF, Doerks T, Dorner S, Bork P, Boutros M, Izaurralde E. Genes Dev. 2007 Oct 15. 21(20):2558-70. 10.1101/gad.443107 PubMed 17901217.
Backbone
  Vector backbone: Unknown
  Vector type: Insect Expression
Growth in bacteria
  Bacterial resistance: Ampicillin, 100 μg/mL
  Growth temperature: 37°C
  Growth strain: DH5alpha
  Copy number: Low Copy
Gene/Insert
  Gene/Insert name: par6-3UTR
  Species: D. melanogaster (fly)
  Entrez Gene: par-6 (a.k.a. Dmel_CG5884, CG5884, DPar-6, DPar6, Dm-Par-6, Dm-Par6, DmPAR-6, DmPar-6, DmPar6, Dmel\CG5884, Dmpar6, PAR-6, PAR6, Par, Par-6, Par6, dPAR-6, dPar-6, dmPar-6, par, par6)
  Cloning method: Unknown
Terms and licenses: Academic/Nonprofit Terms; Industry Terms: Not Available to Industry
Depositor comments: 3'UTR extracted from NCBI:NM_133010.4 Plasmids from this collection were made available to the research community and donated after the lab closed. Please note that the sequence provided by the depositing laboratory may be theoretical/predicted or based on Sanger sequencing results. There may be discrepancies between sequencing results obtained by Addgene and the depositor sequence. If an Addgene verified sequence is not available, please contact before placing your order to request that our lab fully sequence the plasmid.
How to cite: pAc5.1C-Fluc-par6_D was a gift from Elisa Izaurralde (Addgene plasmid # 146117 ; http://n2t.net/addgene:146117 ; RRID:Addgene_146117)
