[The description below was written by a language model from this plasmid's Addgene catalogue record and pLannotate feature annotations shown in this document.]
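Description:
pAc5.1C-Fluc-par6_D is an insect-cell expression plasmid of 8,264 nt that carries a firefly luciferase reporter fused to the 3′ untranslated region of the Drosophila melanogaster par-6 gene. The catalogue entry lists the backbone as unknown, although the name and the annotated parts point to a pAc5.1-type vector. The Drosophila actin 5C (Ac5) promoter, a strong constitutive promoter widely used in fly cell lines, sits directly upstream of the luciferase coding sequence. The par-6 3′UTR, which the depositor states was taken from the par-6 reference mRNA, is not annotated in the feature table. It presumably lies in the unannotated stretch of about 1.7 kb between the end of the luciferase ORF and the bacterial backbone elements. No polyadenylation signal is annotated either.

For propagation in E. coli, the plasmid has a ColE1/pUC-type origin of replication and a β-lactamase gene with its own promoter, giving ampicillin selection. The catalogue describes it as low copy, even though this type of origin is usually annotated as high copy. A partial tetracycline-resistance coding sequence is also detected; it is only a fragment, probably a backbone remnant, and should not be expected to confer resistance. No marker for selection in insect cells is annotated, which suits transient transfection.

The associated publication concerns miRNA-mediated gene silencing and the role of decapping enhancers. In that context, the construct serves as a reporter in which luciferase output reflects regulation acting through the par-6 3′UTR, for example repression by miRNAs. The record does not say which miRNA targets this UTR. The depositor also notes that the supplied sequence may be theoretical rather than experimentally verified.
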