Features (pLannotate 1.2.2; 6 found; start..end, strand, type, name):
     56..2568    +  promoter       Ac5 promoter: Drosophila melanogaster actin 5C promoter
   2594..4243    +  CDS            luciferase: firefly luciferase; luc
   5933..6403    +  CDS            TcR (fragment): tetracycline efflux protein; tet; confers resistance to tetracycline
   6447..7035    -  rep_origin     ori: high-copy-number ColE1/pMB1/pBR322/pUC origin of replication
   7206..8066    -  CDS            AmpR: β-lactamase; bla; confers resistance to ampicillin, carbenicillin, and related antibiotics
   8067..8171    -  promoter       AmpR promoter: bla
>Addgene plasmid #146117 | pAc5.1C-Fluc-par6_D | depositor full sequence | sequence record 288562 | Full Sequence
CTTCAAGGAATTAATTCTATATTCTAAAAACACAAATGATACTTCTAAAAAAAATCATGAATGGCATCAA
CTCTGAATCAAATCTTTGCAGATGCACCTACTTCTCATTTCCACTGTCACATCATTTTTCCAGATCTCGC
TGCCTGTTATGTGGCCCACAAACCAAGACACGTTTTATGGCCATTAAAGCTGGCTGATCGTCGCCAAACA
CCAAATACATATCAATATGTACATTCGAGAAAGAAGCGATCAAAGAAGCGTCTTCGGGCGAGTAGGAGAA
TGCGGAGGAGAAGGAGAACGAGCTGATCTAGTATCTCTCCACAATCCAATGCCAACTGACCAACTGGCCA
TATTCGGAGCAATTTGAAGCCAATTTCCATCGCCTGGCGATCGCTCCATTCTTGGCTATATGTTTTTCAC
CGTTCCCGGGGCCATTTTCAAAGACTCGTCGGTAAGATAAGATTGTGTCACTCGCTGTCTCTCTTCATTT
GTCGAAGAATGCTGAGGAATTTCGCGATGACGTCGGCGAGTATTTTGAAGAATGAGAATAATTTGTATTT
ATACGAAAATCAGTTAGTGGAATTTTCTACAAAAACATGTTATCTATAGATAATTTTGTTGCAAAATATG
TTGACTATGACAAAGATTGTATGTATATACCTTTAATGTATTCTCATTTTCTTATGTATTTATAATGGCA
ATGATGATACTGATGATATTTTAAGATGATGCCAGACCACAGGCTGATTTCTGCGTCTTTTGCCGAACGC
AGTGCATGTGCGGTTGTTGTTTTTTGGAATAGTTTCAATTTTCGGACTGTCCGCTTTGATTTCAGTTTCT
TGGCTTATTCAAAAAGCAAAGTAAAGCCAAAAAAGCGAGATGGCAATACCAAATGCGGCAAAACGGTAGT
GGAAGGAAAGGGGTGCGGGGCAGCGGAAGGAAGGGTGGGGCGGGGCGTGGCGGGGTCTGTGGCTGGGCGC
GACGTCACCGACGTTGGAGCCACTCCTTTGACCATGTGTGCGTGTGTGTATTATTCGTGTCTCGCCACTC
GCCGGTTGTTTTTTTCTTTTTATCTCGCTCTCTCTAGCGCCATCTCGTACGCATGCTCAACGCACCGCAT
GTTGCCGTGTCCTTTATGCGTCATTTTGGCTCGAAATAGGCAATTATTTAAACAAAGATTAGTCAACGAA
AACGCTAAAATAAATAAGTCTACAATATGGTTACTTATTGCCATGTGTGTGCAGCCAACGATAGCAACAA
AAGCAACAACACAGTGGCTTTCCCTCTTTCACTTTTTGTTTGCAAGCGCGTGCGAGCAAGACGGCACGAC
CGGCAAACGCAATTACGCTGACAAAGAGCAGACGAAGTTTTGGCCGAAAAACATCAAGGCGCCTGATACG
AATGCATTTGCAATAACAATTGCGATATTTAATATTGTTTATGAAGCTGTTTGACTTCAAAACACACAAA
AAAAAAAATAAAACAAATTATTTGAAAGAGAATTAGGAATCGGACAGCTTATCGTTACGGGCTAACAGCA
CACCGAGACGAAATAGCTTACCTGACGTCACAGCCTCTGGAAGAACTGCCGCCAAGCAGAGAGAGAGAGA
AAAAGAGGGAGAGCAGCTTAGACCGCATGTGCTTGTGTGTGAGGCGTCTCTCTCTTCGTCTCCTGTTTGC
GCAAACGCATAGACTGCACTGAGAAAATCGATTACCTATTTTTTATGAATGAATATTTGCACTATTACTA
TTCAAAACTATTAAGATAGCAATCACATTCAATAGCCAAATACTATACCACCTGAGCGATGCAACGAAAT
GATCAATTTGAGCAAAAATGCTGCATATTTAGGACGGCATCATTATAGAAATGCTTCTTGCTGTGTACTT
TTCTCTCGTCTGGCAGCTGTTTCGCCGTTATTGTTAAAACCGGCTTAAGTTAGGTGTGTTTTCTACGACT
AGTGATGCCCCTACTAGAAGATGTGTGTTGCACAAATGTCCCTGAATAACCAATTTGAAGTGCAGATAGC
AGTAAACGTAAGCTAATATGAATATTATTTAACTGTAATGTTTTAATATCGCTGGACATTACTAATAAAC
CCACTATAAACACATGTACATATGTATGTTTTGGCATACAATGAGTAGTTGGGGAAAAAATGTGTAAAAG
CACCGTGACCATCACAGCATAAAGATAACCAGCTGAAGTATCGAATATGAGTAACCCCCAAATTGAATCA
CATGCCGCAACTGATAGGACCCATGGAAGTACACTCTTCATGGCGATATACAAGACACACACAAGCACGA
ACACCCAGTTGCGGAGGAAATTCTCCGTAAATGAAAACCCAATCGGCGAACAATTCATACCCATATATGG
TAAAAGTTTTGAACGCGACTTGAGAGCGGAGAGCATTGCGGCTGATAAGGTTTTAGCGCTAAGCGGGCTT
TATAAAACGGGCTGCGGGACCAGTTTTCATATCACTACCGTTTGAGTTCTTGTGCTGTGTGGATACTCCT
CCCGACACAAAGCCGCTCCATCAGCCAGCAGTCGTCTAATCCAGAGACCCCGGATCGGGGTACCAACATG
GCCGAAGACGCCAAAAACATAAAGAAAGGCCCGGCACCATTCTATCCACTAGAGGATGGAACCGCTGGAG
AGCAACTGCATAAGGCTATGAAGAGATACGCCCTGGTTCCTGGAACAATTGCTTTTACAGATGCACATAT
CGAGGTGAACATCACGTACGCGGAATACTTCGAAATGTCCGTTCGGTTGGCAGAAGCTATGAAACGATAT
GGGCTGAATACAAATCACAGAATCGTCGTATGCAGTGAAAACTCTCTTCAATTCTTTATGCCGGTGTTGG
GCGCGTTATTTATCGGAGTTGCAGTTGCGCCCGCGAACGACATTTATAATGAACGTGAATTGCTCAACAG
TATGAACATTTCGCAGCCTACCGTAGTGTTTGTTTCCAAAAAGGGGTTGCAAAAAATTTTGAACGTGCAA
AAAAAATTACCAATAATCCAGAAAATTATTATCATGGATTCTAAAACGGATTACCAGGGATTTCAGTCGA
TGTACACGTTCGTCACATCTCATCTACCTCCCGGTTTTAATGAATACGATTTTGTACCAGAGTCCTTTGA
TCGTGACAAAACAATTGCACTGATAATGAACTCCTCTGGATCTACTGGGTTACCTAAGGGTGTGGCCCTT
CCGCATAGAACTGCCTGCGTCAGATTCTCGCATGCCAGAGATCCTATTTTTGGCAATCAAATCATTCCGG
ATACTGCGATTTTAAGTGTTGTTCCATTCCATCACGGTTTTGGAATGTTTACTACACTCGGATATTTGAT
ATGTGGATTTCGAGTCGTCTTAATGTATAGATTTGAAGAAGAGCTGTTTTTACGATCCCTTCAGGATTAC
AAAATTCAAAGTGCGTTGCTAGTACCAACCCTATTTTCATTCTTCGCCAAAAGCACTCTGATTGACAAAT
ACGATTTATCTAATTTACACGAAATTGCTTCTGGGGGCGCACCTCTTTCGAAAGAAGTCGGGGAAGCGGT
TGCAAAACGCTTCCATCTTCCAGGGATACGACAAGGATATGGGCTCACTGAGACTACATCAGCTATTCTG
ATTACACCCGAGGGGGATGATAAACCGGGCGCGGTCGGTAAAGTTGTTCCATTTTTTGAAGCGAAGGTTG
TGGATCTGGATACCGGGAAAACGCTGGGCGTTAATCAGAGAGGCGAATTATGTGTCAGAGGACCTATGAT
TATGTCCGGTTATGTAAACAATCCGGAAGCGACCAACGCCTTGATTGACAAGGATGGATGGCTACATTCT
GGAGACATAGCTTACTGGGACGAAGACGAACACTTCTTCATAGTTGACCGCTTGAAGTCTTTAATTAAAT
ACAAAGGGTATCAGGTGGCCCCCGCTGAATTGGAATCGATATTGTTACAACACCCCAACATCTTCGACGC
GGGCGTGGCAGGTCTTCCCGACGATGACGCCGGTGAACTTCCCGCCGCCGTTGTTGTTTTGGAGCACGGA
AAGACGATGACGGAAAAAGAGATCGTGGATTACGTCGCCAGTCAAGTAACAACCGCGAAAAAGTTGCGCG
GAGGAGTTGTGTTTGTGGACGAAGTACCGAAAGGTCTTACCGGAAAACTCGACGCAAGAAAAATCAGAGA
GATCCTCATAAAGGCCAAGAAGGGCGGAAAGTCCAAATTGTAAGAATTCGCTAGCGATTAACCCGGCGAT
ACAGCACCTCCAGCAGACGCAGCCAGAACTTAAGCAACGGAAAACGCGAATTCATCGCTGAGGAGTGCAG
AGGATTTTCAGTTTATCAGACTTAACTTTCCTTAAGATCGAATAAGTTCGTTAAACTCGAGTCAATTATT
TAAAGTTATACAAGTTAGGCCAACTTATTCACATGTACACTGATCGCTTGTATATCGCTCACTTACTAAA
GCGACTGTCATAGCTCAACCAGCCATGATTTGAAAAGTCACCTTATAAAATCTATTGGTATTAGCCTGAA
AGCCTGATTGATTGAGTAAACAACATATCGGCCATATCCCATTCATTTCTTGTTAATCCTGGCCATTCAA
ATTTAACGTTCTGCAAAATTTCCAGTCCGATTGTAGGTGAGCAATATATAAAACACGATTGTATATACAT
GTGTAATCATCATACGACTTTCCTCCATACATTCCACGAAACACTCAAAGTCAAAGAAAACACACCTATT
CATTTGCACGTTTTTGAATGCAGTCTCTTGTTTTTATCTTTTTTCCTGGCATATATATATGTGTATTTAA
ATTTGTAAGATTTACGTCTTGTTATTATTCTTGCTTGTTGTATTAGACTAGAGTGAGACAGCTAGAGGAG
AGAGTGAAATAGAGAGAGGGCATCAAATGCTGAAGGCAGATCAATTTATTTAACTTAACCATTTGAAACG
GCAATAATTGTAACAAAATCACATATACGAGCACGAATAATTTATAAAAAAAAAAAAAACATTCCATTTT
ATGTACTGTGACAAGTCGGAAAAGCCTAACAAAATTATATTTCCTGATTTGTAAGCCTTGTTTTTAATTT
GAGCCGATCATTTTGCGTATATCTGCTATGTTTTGTTTAGCTCAATTTCTTGTTTTTTCGGCATTACTCA
TTATATCTGTTTATTTTAAAAACCATTTGTAATTTTTAACTTTTGTTTTTTCGTCATTGTGTCCAATACT
CGTCCAAGTTCTTTGTTGTCATTGTCATCACTTAGAGTTATGGAGAAAGGATAGAAAAACGAGGAGATAA
AGTTAACAAAACGTTAAGATACAAACGAAACACCAACAGCGCCTTCGCCTTCAAGAGAGCAATTCGATAC
TTTTTATATATATACAAGAGAATATATAAACGAATACAATCTATGTTATATACGTACCCCTGTACACACA
ATTGAATTGAAGTCTGTGTATTCGCTTTAGTCAAATTGAGAAAACGCCACTCACGGCAGATGGGATGCAA
TGCGATCTGCTCGACTTGAAGTTAACAATATTAATATTTATGGGTCGCAACGGGCATAACTAACCCCATA
CGAACGTGTACCCTGGGTAGATAGCAAGATCTAGGATAGACAGCAGCGAATCTGAAACTATAACTAAATG
CGTATCGCCGCCCAACCACTCCCCTCATATACCCATTTCACATATACCCTTGCATTATCGAGAAATCTGA
ACTTACATCGAACAAAAGTCACCAGAATATCCCGATTTCCAAGCAAACGCATGTATATATATATATATAC
AAAAGCTAATGTGTATTCCCGCTAAGCAACTGAAAAGACCGAAAAGCAAATCACGAAAGAAAACCTTATA
TTTTGATGTATGTATTATTATTTTTTAATAAACCTAAGAGAACTTGTAACCGGTCGACCGATGCCCTTGA
GAGCCTTCAACCCAGTCAGCTCCTTCCGGTGGGCGCGGGGCATGACTATCGTCGCCGCACTTATGACTGT
CTTCTTTATCATGCAACTCGTAGGACAGGTGCCGGCAGCGCTCTGGGTCATTTTCGGCGAGGACCGCTTT
CGCTGGAGCGCGACGATGATCGGCCTGTCGCTTGCGGTATTCGGAATCTTGCACGCCCTCGCTCAAGCCT
TCGTCACTGGTCCCGCCACCAAACGTTTCGGCGAGAAGCAGGCCATTATCGCCGGCATGGCGGCCGACGC
GCTGGGCTACGTCTTGCTGGCGTTCGCGACGCGAGGCTGGATGGCCTTCCCCATTATGATTCTTCTCGCT
TCCGGCGGCATCGGGATGCCCGCGTTGCAGGCCATGCTGTCCAGGCAGGTAGATGACGACCATCAGGGAC
AGCTTCAAGGATCGCTCGCGGCTCTTACCAGCCAGCAAAAGGCCAGGAACCGTAAAAAGGCCGCGTTGCT
GGCGTTTTTCCATAGGCTCCGCCCCCCTGACGAGCATCACAAAAATCGACGCTCAAGTCAGAGGTGGCGA
AACCCGACAGGACTATAAAGATACCAGGCGTTTCCCCCTGGAAGCTCCCTCGTGCGCTCTCCTGTTCCGA
CCCTGCCGCTTACCGGATACCTGTCCGCCTTTCTCCCTTCGGGAAGCGTGGCGCTTTCTCAATGCTCACG
CTGTAGGTATCTCAGTTCGGTGTAGGTCGTTCGCTCCAAGCTGGGCTGTGTGCACGAACCCCCCGTTCAG
CCCGACCGCTGCGCCTTATCCGGTAACTATCGTCTTGAGTCCAACCCGGTAAGACACGACTTATCGCCAC
TGGCAGCAGCCACTGGTAACAGGATTAGCAGAGCGAGGTATGTAGGCGGTGCTACAGAGTTCTTGAAGTG
GTGGCCTAACTACGGCTACACTAGAAGGACAGTATTTGGTATCTGCGCTCTGCTGAAGCCAGTTACCTTC
GGAAAAAGAGTTGGTAGCTCTTGATCCGGCAAACAAACCACCGCTGGTAGCGGTGGTTTTTTTGTTTGCA
AGCAGCAGATTACGCGCAGAAAAAAAGGATCTCAAGAAGATCCTTTGATCTTTTCTACGGGGTCTGACGC
TCAGTGGAACGAAAACTCACGTTAAGGGATTTTGGTCATGAGATTATCAAAAAGGATCTTCACCTAGATC
CTTTTAAATTAAAAATGAAGTTTTAAATCAATCTAAAGTATATATGAGTAAACTTGGTCTGACAGTTACC
AATGCTTAATCAGTGAGGCACCTATCTCAGCGATCTGTCTATTTCGTTCATCCATAGTTGCCTGACTCCC
CGTCGTGTAGATAACTACGATACGGGAGGGCTTACCATCTGGCCCCAGTGCTGCAATGATACCGCGAGAC
CCACGCTCACCGGCTCCAGATTTATCAGCAATAAACCAGCCAGCCGGAAGGGCCGAGCGCAGAAGTGGTC
CTGCAACTTTATCCGCCTCCATCCAGTCTATTAATTGTTGCCGGGAAGCTAGAGTAAGTAGTTCGCCAGT
TAATAGTTTGCGCAACGTTGTTGCCATTGCTGCAGGCATCGTGGTGTCACGCTCGTCGTTTGGTATGGCT
TCATTCAGCTCCGGTTCCCAACGATCAAGGCGAGTTACATGATCCCCCATGTTGTGCAAAAAAGCGGTTA
GCTCCTTCGGTCCTCCGATCGTTGTCAGAAGTAAGTTGGCCGCAGTGTTATCACTCATGGTTATGGCAGC
ACTGCATAATTCTCTTACTGTCATGCCATCCGTAAGATGCTTTTCTGTGACTGGTGAGTACTCAACCAAG
TCATTCTGAGAATAGTGTATGCGGCGACCGAGTTGCTCTTGCCCGGCGTCAACACGGGATAATACCGCGC
CACATAGCAGAACTTTAAAAGTGCTCATCATTGGAAAACGTTCTTCGGGGCGAAAACTCTCAAGGATCTT
ACCGCTGTTGAGATCCAGTTCGATGTAACCCACTCGTGCACCCAACTGATCTTCAGCATCTTTTACTTTC
ACCAGCGTTTCTGGGTGAGCAAAAACAGGAAGGCAAAATGCCGCAAAAAAGGGAATAAGGGCGACACGGA
AATGTTGAATACTCATACTCTTCCTTTTTCAATATTATTGAAGCATTTATCAGGGTTATTGTCTCATGAG
CGGATACATATTTGAATGTATTTAGAAAAATAAACAAATAGGGGTTCCGCGCACATTTCCCCGAAAAGTG
CCACCTGACGTCTAAGAAACCATTATTATCATGACATTAACCTATAAAAATAGGCGTATCACGAGCCCTT
TCGT
